>Addgene plasmid #153391 | lvl0 HptII | addgene full sequence | sequence record 315468 | Addgene NGS Result
TAGGCTTTGAGACCCTGCAGTCCGGCAAAAAAGGGCAAGGTGTCACCACCCTGCCCTTTTTCTTTAAAAC
CGAAAAGATTACTTCGCGTTATGCAGGCTTCCTCGCTCACTGACTCGCTGCGCTCGGTCGTTCGGCTGCG
GCGAGCGGTATCAGCTCACTCAAAGGCGGTAATACGGTTATCCACAGAATCAGGGGATAACGCAGGAAAG
AACATGTGAGCAAAAGGCCAGCAAAAGGCCAGGAACCGTAAAAAGGCCGCGTTGCTGGCGTTTTTCCACA
GGCTCCGCCCCCCTGACGAGCATCACAAAAATCGACGCTCAAGTCAGAGGTGGCGAAACCCGACAGGACT
ATAAAGATACCAGGCGTTTCCCCCTGGAAGCTCCCTCGTGCGCTCTCCTGTTCCGACCCTGCCGCTTACC
GGATACCTGTCCGCCTTTCTCCCTTCGGGAAGCGTGGCGCTTTCTCATAGCTCACGCTGTAGGTATCTCA
GTTCGGTGTAGGTCGTTCGCTCCAAGCTGGGCTGTGTGCACGAACCCCCCGTTCAGCCCGACCGCTGCGC
CTTATCCGGTAACTATCGTCTTGAGTCCAACCCGGTAAGACACGACTTATCGCCACTGGCAGCAGCCACT
GGTAACAGGATTAGCAGAGCGAGGTATGTAGGCGGTGCTACAGAGTTCTTGAAGTGGTGGCCTAACTACG
GCTACACTAGAAGAACAGTATTTGGTATCTGCGCTCTGCTGAAGCCAGTTACCTTCGGAAAAAGAGTTGG
TAGCTCTTGATCCGGCAAACAAACCACCGCTGGTAGCGGTGGTTTTTTTGTTTGCAAGCAGCAGATTACG
CGCAGAAAAAAAGGATCTCAAGAAGATCCTTTGATCTTTTCTACGGGGTCTGACGCTCAGTGGAACGAAA
ACTCACGTTAAGGGATTTTGGTCATGAGATTATCAAAAAGGATCTTCACCTAGATCCTTTTAAATTAAAA
ATGAAGTTTTAAATCAATCTAAAGTATATATGAGTAAACTTGGTCTGACAGCTCGAGGCTTGGATTCTCA
CCAATAAAAAACGCCCGGCGGCAACCGAGCGTTCTGAACAAATCCAGATGGAGTTCTGAGGTCATTACTG
GATCTATCAACAGGAGTCCAAGCGAGCTCGATATCAAATTACGCCCCGCCCTGCCACTCATCGCAGTACT
GTTGTAATTCATTAAGCATTCTGCCGACATGGAAGCCATCACAAACGGCATGATGAACCTGAATCGCCAG
CGGCATCAGCACCTTGTCGCCTTGCGTATAATATTTGCCCATGGTGAAAACGGGGGCGAAGAAGTTGTCC
ATATTGGCCACGTTTAAATCAAAACTGGTGAAACTCACCCAGGGATTGGCTGAGACGAAAAACATATTCT
CAATAAACCCTTTAGGGAAATAGGCCAGGTTTTCACCGTAACACGCCACATCTTGCGAATATATGTGTAG
AAACTGCCGGAAATCGTCGTGGTATTCACTCCAGAGCGATGAAAACGTTTCAGTTTGCTCATGGAAAACG
GTGTAACAAGGGTGAACACTATCCCATATCACCAGCTCACCGTCTTTCATTGCCATACGAAATTCCGGAT
GAGCATTCATCAGGCGGGCAAGAATGTGAATAAAGGCCGGATAAAACTTGTGCTTATTTTTCTTTACGGT
CTTTAAAAAGGCCGTAATATCCAGCTGAACGGTCTGGTTATAGGTACATTGAGCAACTGACTGAAATGCC
TCAAAATGTTCTTTACGATGCCATTGGGATATATCAACGGTGGTATATCCAGTGATTTTTTTCTCCATTT
TAGCTTCCTTAGCTCCTGAAAATCTCGATAACTCAAAAAATACGCCCGGTAGTGATCTTATTTCATTATG
GTGAAAGTTGGAACCTCTTACGTGCCCGATCAACTCGAGTGCCACCTGACGTCTAAGAAACCATTATTAT
CATGACATTAACCTATAAAAATAGGCGTATCACGAGGCAGAATTTCAGATAAAAAAAATCCTTAGCTTTC
GCTAAGGATGATTTCTGGAATTCGGTCTCTAATGAAAAAGCCTGAACTCACCGCGACGTCTGTCGAGAAG
TTTCTGATCGAAAAGTTCGACAGCGTCTCCGACCTGATGCAGCTCTCGGAGGGCGAAGAATCTCGTGCTT
TCAGCTTCGATGTAGGAGGGCGTGGATATGTCCTGCGGGTAAATAGCTGCGCCGATGGTTTCTACAAAGA
TCGTTATGTTTATCGGCACTTTGCATCGGCCGCGCTCCCGATTCCGGAAGTGCTTGACATTGGGGAATTC
AGCGAGAGCCTGACCTATTGCATCTCCCGCCGTGCACAGGGTGTCACGTTGCAAGACCTGCCTGAAACCG
AACTGCCCGCTGTTCTGCAGCCGGTCGCGGAGGCCATGGATGCGATCGCTGCGGCCGATCTTAGCCAGAC
GAGCGGGTTCGGCCCATTCGGACCGCAAGGAATCGGTCAATACACTACATGGCGTGATTTCATATGCGCG
ATTGCTGATCCCCATGTGTATCACTGGCAAACTGTGATGGACGACACCGTCAGTGCGTCCGTCGCGCAGG
CTCTCGATGAGCTGATGCTTTGGGCCGAGGACTGCCCCGAAGTCCGGCACCTCGTGCACGCGGATTTCGG
CTCCAACAATGTCCTGACGGACAATGGCCGCATAACAGCGGTCATTGACTGGAGCGAGGCGATGTTCGGG
GATTCCCAATACGAGGTCGCCAACATCTTCTTCTGGAGGCCGTGGTTGGCTTGTATGGAGCAGCAGACGC
GCTACTTCGAGCGGAGGCATCCGGAGCTTGCAGGATCGCCGCGGCTCCGGGCGTATATGCTCCGCATTGG
TCTTGACCAACTCTATCAGAGCTTGGTTGACGGCAATTTCGATGATGCAGCTTGGGCGCAGGGTCGATGC
GACGCAATCGTCCGATCCGGAGCCGGGACTGTCGGGCGTACACAAATCGCCCGCAGAAGCGCGGCCGTCT
GGACCGATGGCTGTGTAGAAGTACTCGCCGATAGTGGAAACCGACGCCCCAGCACTCGTCCGAGGGCAAA
GGAA
Features (pLannotate 1.2.2; 7 found; start..end, strand, type, name):
     21..78      +  terminator     his operon terminator: This putative transcriptin terminator from the E. coli his operon has a 2-bp deletion introduced during synthesis. Its efficiency has not been determined.
    273..861     -  rep_origin     ori: high-copy-number ColE1/pMB1/pBR322/pUC origin of replication
   1044..1138    -  terminator     lambda t0 terminator: transcription terminator from phage lambda
   1162..1818    -  CDS            cat: CAT_ECOLX - Experimental evidence at protein level: Swiss-Prot protein existence level 1. This enzyme is an effector of chloramphenicol resistance in bacteria. From Escherichia coli. This protein is used as a marker in many commonly used cloning vectors, such as pACYC184.
   1819..1916    -  promoter       cat promoter: promoter of the E. coli cat gene encoding chloramphenicol acetyltransferase
   2002..2045    -  terminator     bacterial terminator: putative bacterial transcription terminator
   2062..3       +  CDS            HygR (across the origin): aminoglycoside phosphotransferase from E. coli; aph(4)-Ia; confers resistance to hygromycin
