[The description below was written by a language model from this plasmid's Addgene catalogue record and pLannotate feature annotations shown in this document.]
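Description:
lvl0 HptII is a Level 0 standard-part plasmid from the Mobius Assembly for Plant Systems toolkit, built in the small mUAV (universal acceptor vector) backbone and catalogued as a plant expression vector. The full sequence record is about 3.1 kb, consistent with a roughly 2 kb backbone plus a roughly 1 kb insert. It is maintained in E. coli through a high-copy ColE1/pUC-type origin of replication and is selected with chloramphenicol, conferred by the cat gene (chloramphenicol acetyltransferase) under its native cat promoter and followed by the phage lambda t0 terminator. Additional bacterial terminators, including a his operon terminator and a putative bacterial terminator, flank the insert position and presumably insulate the cloned part from read-through transcription from the backbone.

The payload is the HptII coding sequence, annotated as HygR, the aph(4)-Ia aminoglycoside phosphotransferase of E. coli origin that inactivates hygromycin. It was inserted using the Type IIS enzyme AarI, and both AarI sites were destroyed during cloning. No plant promoter or terminator is annotated around the coding sequence, so the plasmid appears to store the resistance gene as a bare coding part rather than as a functional expression unit. As a Level 0 part, it is intended to be combined with promoter and terminator parts in higher-level assemblies to build a hygromycin selection cassette for plant transformation. The record does not specify the overhangs or the particular downstream vectors used for this.
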