Addgene plasmid #153391: lvl0 HptII
Purpose: Confers resistance to hygromycin
Depositing lab: Naomi Nakayama. Depositing organization: University of Edinburgh. Publication: Mobius Assembly for Plant Systems highlights promoter-terminator interaction in gene regulation. Andreou , Andreas I., Nirkko, Jessica , Ochoa-Villarreal, Marisol , Nakayama, Naomi. bioRxiv, March 31, 2021 10.1101/2021.03.31.437819.
Backbone
  Vector backbone: mUAV
  Backbone size w/o insert (bp): 2053
  Vector type: Plant Expression
Growth in bacteria
  Bacterial resistance: Chloramphenicol, 25 μg/mL
  Growth temperature: 37°C
  Growth strain: DH5alpha
  Copy number: High Copy
Gene/Insert
  Gene/Insert name: HptII
  Species: Other
  Insert size (bp): 1031
  Cloning method: Restriction Enzyme; 5′ cloning site AarI (destroyed during cloning); 3′ cloning site AarI (destroyed during cloning)
  Sequencing primers: 5′ tgccacctgacgtctaagaa; 3′ attaccgcctttgagtgagc
Terms and licenses: Academic/Nonprofit Terms; Industry Terms: Not Available to Industry
How to cite: lvl0 HptII was a gift from Naomi Nakayama (Addgene plasmid # 153391 ; http://n2t.net/addgene:153391 ; RRID:Addgene_153391)
